Addgene plasmid #43438: II-TCGT
Depositing lab: Chad Cowan & Kiran Musunuru. Depositing organization: Harvard University. Publication: A TALEN Genome-Editing System for Generating Human Stem Cell-Based Disease Models. Ding Q, Lee YK, Schaefer EA, Peters DT, Veres A, Kim K, Kuperwasser N, Motola DL, Meissner TB, Hendriks WT, Trevisan M, Gupta RM, Moisan A, Banks E, Friesen M, Schinzel RT, Xia F, Tang A, Xia Y, Figueroa E, Wann A, Ahfeldt T, Daheron L, Zhang F, Rubin LL, Peng LF, Chung RT, Musunuru K, Cowan CA. Cell Stem Cell. 2012 Dec 12. pii: S1934-5909(12)00645-5. doi: 10.1016/j.stem.2012.11.011. PubMed 23246482.
Backbone
  Vector backbone: pCRII-TOPO
  Backbone manufacturer: Invitrogen
  Backbone size w/o insert (bp): 3973
  Vector type: Bacterial Cloning
Growth in bacteria
  Bacterial resistance: Ampicillin and Kanamycin, 100 & 50 μg/mL
  Growth temperature: 37°C
  Growth strain: Top10
  Copy number: High Copy
Gene/Insert
  Gene/Insert name: II-TCGT
  Species: Synthetic
  Insert size (bp): 426
  Cloning method: TOPO Cloning
  Sequencing primers: 5′ T7; 3′ M13-rev
Terms and licenses: Academic/Nonprofit Terms; Industry Terms: Not Available to Industry
How to cite: II-TCGT was a gift from Chad Cowan & Kiran Musunuru (Addgene plasmid # 43438 ; http://n2t.net/addgene:43438 ; RRID:Addgene_43438)
