[The description below was written by a language model from this plasmid's Addgene catalogue record.]
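Description:
II-TCGT is a bacterial cloning plasmid built on the commercial pCRII-TOPO backbone (about 4 kb without insert), carrying a 426 bp synthetic insert introduced by TOPO cloning. It is a high-copy plasmid propagated in E. coli and selectable with both ampicillin and kanamycin, in keeping with the dual resistance markers of this backbone. The insert lies between the T7 and M13-reverse priming sites, which are the listed sequencing primers. No feature table accompanies the record, so the origin, resistance cassettes and flanking elements can only be inferred from the standard pCRII-TOPO design rather than confirmed from annotation.

The record does not explicitly describe what the insert encodes. It comes from a plasmid collection associated with a TALEN genome-editing system developed for making human stem cell-based disease models. In that context, the name suggests a pre-assembled block of TALE repeat modules, with "TCGT" probably denoting the four DNA bases recognised and "II" the position of that block in a hierarchical assembly scheme. The insert size is roughly consistent with four TALE repeats of about 34 amino acids each, but this interpretation is an inference from the name, size and publication title, not a stated fact.

The plasmid has no eukaryotic promoter, reporter or expression cassette on record and is classed purely as a cloning vector. It is best understood as a storage and source plasmid for a modular part, from which the synthetic fragment would be released or amplified and combined with other library members to build full-length TALE arrays in a separate nuclease expression vector.
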