>Addgene plasmid #43438 | II-TCGT | depositor partial sequence | sequence record 58703 | II-TCGT sequence 426 bps
CGTCTCGCTTAACCCCAGAGCAGGTCGTGGCCATTGCCTCGAATGGAGGGGGCAAACAGGCGTTGGAAAC
CGTACAACGATTGCTGCCGGTGCTGTGCCAAGCGCACGGACTCACCCCAGAGCAGGTCGTGGCGATCGCA
AGCCACGACGGAGGAAAGCAAGCCTTGGAAACAGTACAGAGGCTGTTGCCTGTGCTGTGCCAAGCGCACG
GCCTCACCCCAGAGCAGGTCGTGGCAATCGCGAGCAATAACGGCGGAAAACAGGCTTTGGAAACGGTGCA
GAGGCTCCTTCCAGTGCTGTGCCAAGCGCACGGATTAACCCCAGAGCAGGTCGTGGCCATTGCCTCGAAT
GGAGGGGGCAAACAGGCGTTGGAAACCGTACAACGATTGCTGCCGGTGCTGTGCCAAGCGCACGGGCTCA
GAGACG
