>Addgene plasmid #43438 | II-TCGT | addgene partial sequence | sequence record 60558 | M13-F20 5'-TGTAAAACGACGGCCAGT-3'
CTATAGGGCGAATTGGGCCCTCTAGATGCATGCTCGAGCGGCCGCCAGTGTGATGGATATCTGCAGAATT
CGCCCTTCTTTCCTGTGCCCACGTCTCTGAGCCCGTGCGCTTGGCACAGCACCGGCAGCAATCGTTGTAC
GGTTTCCAACGCCTGTTTGCCCCCTCCATTCGAGGCAATGGCCACGACCTGCTCTGGGGTTAATCCGTGC
GCTTGGCACAGCACTGGAAGGAGCCTCTGCACCGTTTCCAAAGCCTGTTTTCCGCCGTTATTGCTCGCGA
TTGCCACGACCTGCTCTGGGGTGAGGCCGTGCGCTTGGCACAGCACAGGCAACAGCCTCTGTACTGTTTC
CAAGGCTTGCTTTCCTCCGTCGTGGCTTGCGATCGCCACGACCTGCTCTGGGGTGAGTCCGTGCGCTTGG
CACAGCACCGGCAGCAATCGTTGTACGGTTTCCAACGCCTGTTTGCCCCCTCCATTCGAGGCAATGGCCA
CGACCTGCTCTGGGGTTAAGCGAGACGCGCTAGGACGGCAAGGGCGAATTCCAGCACACTGGCGGCCGTT
ACTAGTGGATCCGAGCTCGGTACCAAGCTTGATGCATAGCTTGAGTATTCTATAGTGTCACCTAAATAGC
TTGGCGTAATCATGGTCATAGCTGTTTCCTGTGTGAAATTGTTATCCGCTCACAATTCCACACAACATAC
GAGCCGGAAGCATAAAGTGTAAAGCCTGGGGTGCCTAATGAGTGAGCTAACTCACATTAATTGCGTTGCG
CTCACTGCCCGCTTTCCAGTCGGGAAACCTGTCGTGCCAGCTGCATTAATGAATCGGCCAACGCGCGGGG
AGAGGCGGTTTGCGTATTGGGCGCTCTTCCGCTTCCTCGCTCACTGACTCGCTGCGCTCGGTCGTTCGGC
TGCGGCGAGCGGTATCAGCTCACTCAAAGGCGGTAATACGGTTATCCACAGAATCAGGGGATAACGCAGG
AAAGA
